Addgene plasmid #72981: pBP-pET-RBS
Purpose: PET RBS - derived from pET vectors (5' GTAC/3' CATA fusion)
Depositing lab: Paul Freemont. Depositing organization: Imperial College London. Publication: EcoFlex: A Multifunctional MoClo Kit for E. coli Synthetic Biology. Moore SJ, Lai HE, Kelwick RJ, Chee SM, Bell DJ, Polizzi KM, Freemont PS. ACS Synth Biol. 2016 May 2. 10.1021/acssynbio.6b00031 PubMed 27096716.
Backbone
  Vector backbone: pSB1C3
  Backbone manufacturer: iGEM
  Backbone size w/o insert (bp): 2130
  Vector type: Synthetic Biology
Growth in bacteria
  Bacterial resistance: Chloramphenicol, 25 μg/mL
  Growth temperature: 37°C
  Growth strain: JM109
  Copy number: High Copy
Gene/Insert
  Gene/Insert name: pET RBS derived from pET vectors
  Species: Synthetic
  Mutation: CAT gene - C435G (nucleotide) - silent mutagenesis to remove BsmBI site
  Cloning method: Restriction Enzyme; 5′ cloning site Unknown (unknown if destroyed); 3′ cloning site Unknown (unknown if destroyed)
  Sequencing primers: 5′ VF2 (5' tgccacctgacgtctaagaa 3'); 3′ VR (5' attaccgcctttgagtgagc 3')
Terms and licenses: Academic/Nonprofit Terms; Industry Terms: Not Available to Industry
How to cite: pBP-pET-RBS was a gift from Paul Freemont (Addgene plasmid # 72981 ; http://n2t.net/addgene:72981 ; RRID:Addgene_72981)
