[The description below was written by a language model from this plasmid's Addgene catalogue record and pLannotate feature annotations shown in this document.]
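Description:
pBP-pET-RBS is a basic-part ("bioparts") plasmid from the EcoFlex MoClo kit, a modular Golden Gate-style assembly system for synthetic biology in E. coli. It is built on the iGEM pSB1C3 backbone. The full deposited sequence is 2,130 nt, the same figure the record gives for the backbone size without insert, so the part itself is evidently very small. The plasmid is maintained at high copy through a ColE1/pMB1/pUC-type origin and is selected with chloramphenicol via a cat (chloramphenicol acetyltransferase) gene driven by its native cat promoter and followed by the lambda t0 terminator. The cat coding sequence carries a silent C435G change that removes an internal BsmBI site, presumably so that the backbone is not cut when that Type IIS enzyme is used in assembly.

The payload is a synthetic ribosome binding site derived from the pET expression vectors. The annotation identifies it as a fragment of the efficient bacteriophage T7 gene 10 RBS. It is stored as a part with defined fusion sites, GTAC on the 5′ side and CATA on the 3′ side, which in a MoClo scheme dictate its position and orientation when it is joined to neighbouring parts. The record does not state which restriction sites flank the part. Other annotated elements belong to the backbone: a his operon terminator and a putative bacterial terminator that insulate the cloning region, and a BioBrick prefix remnant. The plasmid has no promoter or coding sequence for a payload. It serves purely as a source of a strong translation-initiation element for building E. coli expression cassettes.
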