Features (pLannotate 1.2.2; 8 found; start..end, strand, type, name):
     27..45      +  RBS            RBS (fragment): efficient ribosome binding site from bacteriophage T7 gene 10 (Olins and Rangwala, 1989)
     83..140     +  terminator     his operon terminator: This putative transcriptin terminator from the E. coli his operon has a 2-bp deletion introduced during synthesis. Its efficiency has not been determined.
    335..923     -  rep_origin     ori: high-copy-number ColE1/pMB1/pBR322/pUC origin of replication
   1106..1200    -  terminator     lambda t0 terminator: transcription terminator from phage lambda
   1224..1880    -  CDS            cat: CAT_ECOLX - Experimental evidence at protein level: Swiss-Prot protein existence level 1. This enzyme is an effector of chloramphenicol resistance in bacteria. From Escherichia coli. This protein is used as a marker in many commonly used cloning vectors, such as pACYC184.
   1881..1978    -  promoter       cat promoter: promoter of the E. coli cat gene encoding chloramphenicol acetyltransferase
   2064..2107    -  terminator     bacterial terminator: putative bacterial transcription terminator
   2110..2129    +  misc_feature   BioBrick prefix: BioBrick prefix for parts that start with "ATG"
>Addgene plasmid #72981 | pBP-pET-RBS | depositor full sequence | sequence record 133827 | Full Sequence
ATCTAGAGACGCATAGGTCTCAGTACTTTAACTTTAAGAAGGAGATATACATAAGAGACCCATGCCGTCT
CATTAGCTGCAGTCCGGCAAAAAAGGGCAAGGTGTCACCACCCTGCCCTTTTTCTTTAAAACCGAAAAGA
TTACTTCGCGTTATGCAGGCTTCCTCGCTCACTGACTCGCTGCGCTCGGTCGTTCGGCTGCGGCGAGCGG
TATCAGCTCACTCAAAGGCGGTAATACGGTTATCCACAGAATCAGGGGATAACGCAGGAAAGAACATGTG
AGCAAAAGGCCAGCAAAAGGCCAGGAACCGTAAAAAGGCCGCGTTGCTGGCGTTTTTCCACAGGCTCCGC
CCCCCTGACGAGCATCACAAAAATCGACGCTCAAGTCAGAGGTGGCGAAACCCGACAGGACTATAAAGAT
ACCAGGCGTTTCCCCCTGGAAGCTCCCTCGTGCGCTCTCCTGTTCCGACCCTGCCGCTTACCGGATACCT
GTCCGCCTTTCTCCCTTCGGGAAGCGTGGCGCTTTCTCATAGCTCACGCTGTAGGTATCTCAGTTCGGTG
TAGGTCGTTCGCTCCAAGCTGGGCTGTGTGCACGAACCCCCCGTTCAGCCCGACCGCTGCGCCTTATCCG
GTAACTATCGTCTTGAGTCCAACCCGGTAAGACACGACTTATCGCCACTGGCAGCAGCCACTGGTAACAG
GATTAGCAGAGCGAGGTATGTAGGCGGTGCTACAGAGTTCTTGAAGTGGTGGCCTAACTACGGCTACACT
AGAAGAACAGTATTTGGTATCTGCGCTCTGCTGAAGCCAGTTACCTTCGGAAAAAGAGTTGGTAGCTCTT
GATCCGGCAAACAAACCACCGCTGGTAGCGGTGGTTTTTTTGTTTGCAAGCAGCAGATTACGCGCAGAAA
AAAAGGATCTCAAGAAGATCCTTTGATCTTTTCTACGGGGTCTGACGCTCAGTGGAACGAAAACTCACGT
TAAGGGATTTTGGTCATGAGATTATCAAAAAGGATCTTCACCTAGATCCTTTTAAATTAAAAATGAAGTT
TTAAATCAATCTAAAGTATATATGAGTAAACTTGGTCTGACAGCTCGAGGCTTGGATTCTCACCAATAAA
AAACGCCCGGCGGCAACCGAGCGTTCTGAACAAATCCAGATGGAGTTCTGAGGTCATTACTGGATCTATC
AACAGGAGTCCAAGCGAGCTCGATATCAAATTACGCCCCGCCCTGCCACTCATCGCAGTACTGTTGTAAT
TCATTAAGCATTCTGCCGACATGGAAGCCATCACAAACGGCATGATGAACCTGAATCGCCAGCGGCATCA
GCACCTTGTCGCCTTGCGTATAATATTTGCCCATGGTGAAAACGGGGGCGAAGAAGTTGTCCATATTGGC
CACGTTTAAATCAAAACTGGTGAAACTCACCCAGGGATTGGCTGACACGAAAAACATATTCTCAATAAAC
CCTTTAGGGAAATAGGCCAGGTTTTCACCGTAACACGCCACATCTTGCGAATATATGTGTAGAAACTGCC
GGAAATCGTCGTGGTATTCACTCCAGAGCGATGAAAACGTTTCAGTTTGCTCATGGAAAACGGTGTAACA
AGGGTGAACACTATCCCATATCACCAGCTCACCGTCTTTCATTGCCATACGAAATTCCGGATGAGCATTC
ATCAGGCGGGCAAGAATGTGAATAAAGGCCGGATAAAACTTGTGCTTATTTTTCTTTACGGTCTTTAAAA
AGGCCGTAATATCCAGCTGAACGGTCTGGTTATAGGTACATTGAGCAACTGACTGAAATGCCTCAAAATG
TTCTTTACGATGCCATTGGGATATATCAACGGTGGTATATCCAGTGATTTTTTTCTCCATTTTAGCTTCC
TTAGCTCCTGAAAATCTCGATAACTCAAAAAATACGCCCGGTAGTGATCTTATTTCATTATGGTGAAAGT
TGGAACCTCTTACGTGCCCGATCAACTCGAGTGCCACCTGACGTCTAAGAAACCATTATTATCATGACAT
TAACCTATAAAAATAGGCGTATCACGAGGCAGAATTTCAGATAAAAAAAATCCTTAGCTTTCGCTAAGGA
TGATTTCTGGAATTCGCGGCCGCTTCTAGA
