>Addgene plasmid #72981 | pBP-pET-RBS | depositor partial sequence | sequence record 133828 | Sequence of pET-RBS between BsaI sites. Full sequence provided
GGTCTCAGTACTTTAACTTTAAGAAGGAGATATACATAAGAGACC
