>Addgene plasmid #72981 | pBP-pET-RBS | addgene partial sequence | sequence record 140678 | RNAde-BB-1F 5'-tgccacctgacgtctaagaa-3'
ATAGGCGTATCACGAGGCAGAATTTCAGATAAAAAAAATCCTTAGCTTTCGCTAAGGATGATTTCTGGAA
TTCGCGGCCGCTTCTAGAATCTAGAGACGCATAGGTCTCAGTACTTTAACTTTAAGAAGGAGATATACAT
AAGAGACCCATGCCGTCTCATTAGCTGCAGTCCGGCAAAAAAGGGCAAGGTGTCACCACCCTGCCCTTTT
TCTTTAAAACCGAAAAGATTACTTCGCGTTATGCAGGCTTCCTCGCTCACTGACTCGCTGCGCTCGGTCG
TTCGGCTGCGGCGAGCGGTATCAGCTCACTCAAAGGCGGTAATACGGTTATCCACAGAATCAGGGGATAA
CGCAGGAAAGAACATGTGAGCAAAAGGCCAGCAAAAGGCCAGGAACCGTAAAAAGGCCGCGTTGCTGGCG
TTTTTCCACAGGCTCCGCCCCCCTGACGAGCATCACAAAAATCGACGCTCAAGTCAGAGGTGGCGAAACC
CGACAGGACTATAAAGATACCAGGCGTTTCCCCCTGGAAGCTCCCTCGTGCGCTCTCCTGTTCCGACCCT
GCCGCTTACCGGATACCTGTCCGCCTTTCTCCCTTCGGGAAGCGTGGCGCTTTCTCATAGCTCACGCTGT
AGGTATCTCAGTTCGGTGTAGGTCGTTCGCTCCAAGCTGGGCTGTGTGCACGAACCCCCCGTTCAGCCCG
ACCGCTGCGCCTTATCCGGTAACTATCGTCTTGAGTCCAACCCGGTAAGACACGACTTATCGCCACTGGC
AGCAGCCACTGGTAACAGGATTAGCAGAGCGAGGTATGTAGGCGGTGCTACAGAGTTCTTGAAGTGGTGG
CCTAACTACGGCTACACTAGA
