>Addgene plasmid #72981 | pBP-pET-RBS | addgene partial sequence | sequence record 141174 | RNAde-BB-2R 5'-attaccgcctttgagtgagc -3'
GCGAGTCAGTGAGCGAGGAAGCCTGCATAACGCGAAGTAATCTTTTCGGTTTTAAAGAAAAAGGGCAGGG
TGGTGACACCTTGCCCTTTTTTGCCGGACTGCAGCTAATGAGACGGCATGGGTCTCTTATGTATATCTCC
TTCTTAAAGTTAAAGTACTGAGACCTATGCGTCTCTAGATTCTAGAAGCGGCCGCGAATTCCAGAAATCA
TCCTTAGCGAAAGCTAAGGATTTTTTTTATCTGAAATTCTGCCTCGTGATACGCCTATTTTTATAGGTTA
ATGTCATGATAATAATGGTTTCTTAGACGTCAGGTGGCACTCGAGTTGATCGGGCACGTAAGAGGTTCCA
ACTTTCACCATAATGAAATAAGATCACTACCGGGCGTATTTTTTGAGTTATCGAGATTTTCAGGAGCTAA
GGAAGCTAAAATGGAGAAAAAAATCACTGGATATACCACCGTTGATATATCCCAATGGCATCGTAAAGAA
CATTTTGAGGCATTTCAGTCAGTTGCTCAATGTACCTATAACCAGACCGTTCAGCTGGATATTACGGCCT
TTTTAAAGACCGTAAAGAAAAATAAGCACAAGTTTTATCCGGCCTTTATTCACATTCTTGCCCGCCTGAT
GAATGCTCATCCGGAATTTCGTATGGCAATGAAAGACGGTGAGCTGGTGATATGGGATAGTGTTCACCCT
TGTTACACCGTTTTCCATGAGCAAACTGAAACGTTTTCATCGCTCTGGAGTGAATACCACGACGATTTCC
GGCAGTTTCTACACATATATTCGCAAGATGTGGCGTGTTACGGTGAA
